>Addgene plasmid #195487 | pRSET.HaloTag.v7.CoOp.Cys-less | addgene full sequence | sequence record 393190 | Addgene NGS Result
GATCTCGATCCCGCGAAATTAATACGACTCACTATAGGGAGACCACAACGGTTTCCCTCTAGAAATAATT
TTGTTTAACTTTAAGAAGGAGATATACATATGCGGGGTTCTCATCATCATCATCATCATGGTATGGCTAG
CATGACTGGTGGACAGCAAATGGGTCGGGATCTGTACGACGATGACGATAAGGATCGATGGGGATCCATG
GCCGAGATCGGCACCGGCTTCCCCTTCGACCCCCACTACGTGGAGGTGCTGGGCGAGCGCATGCACTACG
TTGACGTGGGCCCCCGCGACGGCACCCCCGTGCTGTTCCTGCACGGCAACCCCACCAGCAGCTACGTGTG
GCGCAACATCATCCCCCACGTGGCCCCCACCCACCGCACTATCGCCCCCGACCTGATCGGCATGGGCAAG
AGCGACAAGCCCGACCTGGGCTACTTCTTCGACGACCACGTGCGCTTCATGGACGCCTTCATCGAGGCCC
TGGGCCTGGAGGAGGTGGTGCTGGTGATCCACGACTGGGGCAGCGCCCTGGGCTTCCACTGGGCCAAGCG
CAACCCCGAGCGCGTGAAGGGCATCGCCTTCATGGAGTTCATCCGCCCCATCCCCACCTGGGACGAGTGG
CCCGAGTTCGCCCGCGAGACCTTCCAGGCCTTCCGCACCACCGACGTGGGCCGCAAGCTGATCATCGACC
AGAACGTGTTCATCGAGGGCACCCTGCCCATGGGCGTGGTGCGCCCCCTGACCGAGGTGGAGATGGACCA
CTACCGCGAGCCCTTCCTGAACCCCGTGGACCGCGAGCCCCTGTGGCGCTTCCCCAACGAGCTGCCCATC
GCCGGCGAGCCCGCCAACATCGTGGCCCTGGTGGAGGAGTACATGGACTGGCTGCACCAGAGCCCCGTGC
CCAAGCTGCTGTTCTGGGGCACCCCCGGCGTGCTGATCCCCCCCGCCGAGGCCGCCCGCCTGGCCAAGAG
CCTGCCCAACGTTAAGGCCGTGGACATCGGCCCCGGCCTGAACCTGCTCCAGGAGGACAACCCCGACCTG
ATCGGCAGCGAGATCGCCCGCTGGCTGAGCACCCTGGAGATCAGCGGCTGAGAATTCGAAGCTTGATCCG
GCTGCTAACAAAGCCCGAAAGGAAGCTGAGTTGGCTGCTGCCACCGCTGAGCAATAACTAGCATAACCCC
TTGGGGCCTCTAAACGGGTCTTGAGGGGTTTTTTGCTGAAAGGAGGAACTATATCCGGATCTGGCGTAAT
AGCGAAGAGGCCCGCACCGATCGCCCTTCCCAACAGTTGCGCAGCCTGAATGGCGAATGGG
[124 nt withheld, positions 1322-1445]
C
[91 nt withheld, positions 1447-1537]
A
[49 nt withheld, positions 1539-1587]
CCTTTGACGTTGGAGTCCACGTTCTTT
[37 nt withheld, positions 1615-1651]
ACCCTATCTCGGTCTATTCTTTTGATTTATAAGGGATTTTGCCGATTTCGGCCTATTGGTTAAAAAATGA
GCTGATTTAACAAAAATTTAACGCGAATTTTAACAAAATATTAACGCTTACAATTTAGGTGGCACTTTTC
GGGGAAATGTGCGCGGAACCCCTATTTGTTTATTTTTCTAAATACATTCAAATATGTATCCGCTCATGAG
ACAATAACCCTGATAAATGCTTCAATAATATTGAAAAAGGAAGAGTATGAGTATTCAACATTTCCGTGTC
GCCCTTATTCCCTTTTTTGCGGCATTTTGCCTTCCTGTTTTTGCTCACCCAGAAACGCTGGTGAAAGTAA
AAGATGCTGAAGATCAGTTGGGTGCACGAGTGGGTTACATCGAACTGGATCTCAACAGCGGTAAGATCCT
TGAGAGTTTTCGCCCCAAAGAACGTTTTCCAATGATGAGCACTTTTAAAGTTCTGCTATGTGGCGCGGTA
TTATCCCGTATTGACGCCGGGCAAGAGCAACTCGGTCGCCGCATACACTATTCTCAGAATGACTTGGTTG
AGTACTCACCAGTCACAGAAAAGCATCTTACGGATGGCATGACAGTAAGAGAATTATGCAGTGCTGCCAT
AACCATGAGTGATAACACTGCGGCCAACTTACTTCTGACAACGATCGGAGGACCGAAGGAGCTAACCGCT
TTTTTGCACAACATGGGGGATCATGTAACTCGCCTTGATCGTTGGGAACCGGAGCTGAATGAAGCCATAC
CAAACGACGAGCGTGACACCACGATGCCTGTAGCAATGGCAACAACGTTGCGCAAACTATTAACTGGCGA
ACTACTTACTCTAGCTTCCCGGCAACAATTAATAGACTGGATGGAGGCGGATAAAGTTGCAGGACCACTT
CTGCGCTCGGCCCTTCCGGCTGGCTGGTTTATTGCTGATAAATCTGGAGCCGGTGAGCGTGGGTCTCGCG
GTATCATTGCAGCACTGGGGCCAGATGGTAAGCCCTCCCGTATCGTAGTTATCTACACGACGGGGAGTCA
GGCAACTATGGATGAACGAAATAGACAGATCGCTGAGATAGGTGCCTCACTGATTAAGCATTGGTAACTG
TCAGACCAAGTTTACTCATATATACTTTAGATTGATTTAAAACTTCATTTTTAATTTAAAAGGATCTAGG
TGAAGATCCTTTTTGATAATCTCATGACCAAAATCCCTTAACGTGAGTTTTCGTTCCACTGAGCGTCAGA
CCCCGTAGAAAAGATCAAAGGATCTTCTTGAGATCCTTTTTTTCTGCGCGTAATCTGCTGCTTGCAAACA
AAAAAACCACCGCTACCAGCGGTGGTTTGTTTGCCGGATCAAGAGCTACCAACTCTTTTTCCGAAGGTAA
CTGGCTTCAGCAGAGCGCAGATACCAAATACTGTTCTTCTAGTGTAGCCGTAGTTAGGCCACCACTTCAA
GAACTCTGTAGCACCGCCTACATACCTCGCTCTGCTAATCCTGTTACCAGTGGCTGCTGCCAGTGGCGAT
AAGTCGTGTCTTACCGGGTTGGACTCAAGACGATAGTTACCGGATAAGGCGCAGCGGTCGGGCTGAACGG
GGGGTTCGTGCACACAGCCCAGCTTGGAGCGAACGACCTACACCGAACTGAGATACCTACAGCGTGAGCT
ATGAGAAAGCGCCACGCTTCCCGAAGGGAGAAAGGCGGACAGGTATCCGGTAAGCGGCAGGGTCGGAACA
GGAGAGCGCACGAGGGAGCTTCCAGGGGGAAACGCCTGGTATCTTTATAGTCCTGTCGGGTTTCGCCACC
TCTGACTTGAGCGTCGATTTTTGTGATGCTCGTCAGGGGGGCGGAGCCTATGGAAAAACGCCAGCAACGC
GGCCTTTTTACGGTTCCTGGCCTTTTGCTGGCCTTTTGCTCACATGTTCTTTCCTGCGTTATCCCCTGAT
TCTGTGGATAACCGTATTACCGCCTTTGAGTGAGCTGATACCGCTCGCCGCAGCCGAACGACCGAGCGCA
GCGAGTCAGTGAGCGAGGAAGCGGAAGAGCGCCCAATACGCAAACCGCCTCTCCCCGCGCGTTGGCCGAT
TCATTAATGCAG
Features (pLannotate 1.2.2; 14 found; start..end, strand, type, name):
     20..38      +  promoter       T7 promoter: promoter for bacteriophage T7 RNA polymerase
     70..92      +  RBS            RBS: efficient ribosome binding site from bacteriophage T7 gene 10 (Olins and Rangwala, 1989)
    112..132     +  CDS            capTEV™ (fragment): composite tag for in vivo biotinylation, TEV protease cleavage, and 6xHis tagging
    133..165     +  CDS            T7 tag (gene 10 leader): leader peptide from bacteriophage T7 gene 10 promotes efficient translation in E. coli
    169..192     +  CDS            Xpress™ tag: Xpress™ epitope tag, including an enterokinase recognition and cleavage site
    208..1086    +  CDS            dhaA: DHAA_PSEPV - Experimental evidence at protein level: Swiss-Prot protein existence level 1. Catalyzes hydrolytic cleavage of carbon-halogen bonds in halogenated aliphatic compounds, leading to the formation of the corresponding primary alcohols, halide ions and protons. Has a broad substrate specificity, as it is able to dehalogenate mono- and di- chlorinated and brominated alkanes (up to at least C10), and the two isomers of 1,3-dichloropropene to 3-chloroallyl alcohol; the highest activity was found with 1,2-dibromoethane, while no activity was observed with the analog 1,2-dichloroethane. Fro
   1121..1170    +  CDS            SET1 (fragment): solubility-enhancement tag derived from T7 phage gene 10B
   1178..1225    +  terminator     T7 terminator: transcription terminator for bacteriophage T7 RNA polymerase
   1251..1317    +  CDS            lacZα (fragment): LacZα fragment of β-galactosidase; lacZ fragment
   1322..1750    +  rep_origin     f1 ori (sequence partly withheld): f1 bacteriophage origin of replication; arrow indicates direction of (+) strand synthesis
   1803..1907    +  promoter       AmpR promoter: bla
   1908..2768    +  CDS            AmpR: β-lactamase; bla; confers resistance to ampicillin, carbenicillin, and related antibiotics
   2939..3527    +  rep_origin     ori: high-copy-number ColE1/pMB1/pBR322/pUC origin of replication
   3710..3763    +  CDS            lacI (fragment): lac repressor; lacI; The lac repressor binds to the lac operator to inhibit transcription in E. coli. This inhibition can be relieved by adding lactose or isopropyl-β-D-thiogalactopyranoside (IPTG).
