[The description below was written by a language model from this plasmid's Addgene catalogue record and pLannotate feature annotations shown in this document.]
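Description:
pRSET.HaloTag.v7.CoOp.Cys-less is a 3.8 kb bacterial expression plasmid built on the Invitrogen pRSET backbone, carrying a roughly 900 bp HaloTag v7 coding sequence cloned between BamHI and EcoRI sites, both of which remain intact. It replicates in E. coli from a high-copy ColE1/pUC-type origin and is selected with ampicillin through the β-lactamase gene and its own promoter. An f1 phage origin is also present, which allows single-stranded DNA production. Short hits annotated as lacZα, lacI and SET1 fragments appear to be backbone remnants rather than functional genes.

Expression is driven by the T7 promoter followed by the T7 gene 10 ribosome binding site, and transcription ends at a T7 terminator, so protein production requires a host that supplies T7 RNA polymerase. The open reading frame begins with the standard pRSET N-terminal leader: a 6xHis tag for metal-affinity purification (picked up by the annotation as a partial composite-tag match), the T7 gene 10 leader peptide, and the Xpress epitope containing an enterokinase cleavage site. This is followed by HaloTag, which the annotation identifies by its homology to the haloalkane dehalogenase DhaA from which the tag was engineered. HaloTag forms a covalent bond with chloroalkane ligands, enabling labelling with dyes or capture on resins.

This version has both cysteines replaced (C61T and C262V) and is recoded to the codon preference of highly expressed human genes. Removing the cysteines is intended to suit the tag to oxidizing environments such as the eukaryotic secretory pathway or the bacterial periplasm. The plasmid serves for producing the purified protein in bacteria and as a source of the cysteine-free coding sequence.
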