Addgene plasmid #195487: pRSET.HaloTag.v7.CoOp.Cys-less
Purpose: Bacterial expression plasmid with HaloTag v7 insert; modified to replace cysteines C61, C262, and optimized to human codon bias/preference for use in oxidizing environments.
Depositing lab: Tim Brown & HHMI-JRC Tool Translation Team. Depositing organization: HHMI, Janelia Research Campus.
Backbone
  Vector backbone: pRSET
  Backbone manufacturer: Invitrogen
  Backbone size w/o insert (bp): 2863
  Total vector size (bp): 3763
  Vector type: Bacterial Expression
Growth in bacteria
  Bacterial resistance: Ampicillin, 100 μg/mL
  Growth temperature: 37°C
  Growth strain: DH5alpha
  Copy number: High Copy
Gene/Insert
  Gene/Insert name: HaloTag.v7
  Insert size (bp): 900
  Mutation: C61T, C262V
  Promoter: T7
  Tag / fusion protein: 6xHIS (N terminal on insert)
  Cloning method: Restriction Enzyme; 5′ cloning site BamHI (not destroyed); 3′ cloning site EcoRI (not destroyed)
  Sequencing primers: 5′ TAATACGACTCACTATAGGG; 3′ GCTAGTTATTGCTCAGCGG
Terms and licenses: Academic/Nonprofit Terms; Industry Terms: Not Available to Industry
Depositor comments: Made at the request of and in collaboration with Erik L. Snapp using human codon bias/preference of highly expressed genes as reported by Haas et al. (1996). For use in oxidizing environments, such as the eukaryotic secretory pathway or bacterial periplasmic space. Haas, J., Park, E. C., & Seed, B. (1996). Codon usage limitation in the expression of HIV-1 envelope glycoprotein. Current biology : CB, 6(3), 315–324. https://doi.org/10.1016/s0960-9822(02)00482-7
How to cite: pRSET.HaloTag.v7.CoOp.Cys-less was a gift from Tim Brown & HHMI-JRC Tool Translation Team (Addgene plasmid # 195487 ; http://n2t.net/addgene:195487 ; RRID:Addgene_195487)
